>Addgene plasmid #158232 | pLKO_HA.AU1.VSVg_NGFR | addgene full sequence | sequence record 334981 | Addgene NGS Result
TCGACGGTATCGATCACGAGACTAGTATCGAGCGGCCGCCCCCTTCACCGAGGGCCTATTTCCCATGATT
CCTTCATATTTGCATATACGATACAAGGCTGTTAGAGAGATAATTGGAATTAATTTGACTGTAAACACAA
AGATATTAGTACAAAATACGTGACGTAGAAAGTAATAATTTCTTGGGTAGTTTGCAGTTTTAAAATTATG
TTTTAAAATGGACTATCATATGCTTACCGTAACTTGAAAGTATTTCGATTTCTTGGCTTTATATATCTTG
TGGAAAGGACGAAACACCGGGTCTTCGAGAAGACCTGTTTTAGAGCTAGAAATAGCAAGTTAAAATAAGG
CTAGTCCGTTATCAACTTGAAAAAGTGGCACCGAGTCGGTGCTTTTTTTAATTCTCGACCTCGAGACAAA
TGGCAGTATTCATCCACAATTTTAAAAGAAAAGGGGGGATTGGGGGGTACAGTGCAGGGGAAAGAATAGT
AGACATAATAGCAACAGACATACAAACTAAAGAATTACAAAAACAAATTACAAAAATTCAAAATTTTCGG
GTTTATTACAGGGACAGCAGAGATCCACTTTGGCCGCGGCTCGAGGCGATAAGCTTTGCAAAGATGGATA
AAGTTTTAAACAGAGAGGAATCTTTGCAGCTAATGGACCTTCTAGGTCTTGAAAGGAGTGGGAATTGGCT
CCGGTGCCCGTCAGTGGGCAGAGCGCACATCGCCCACAGTCCCCGAGAAGTTGGGGGGAGGGGTCGGCAA
TTGAACCGGTGCCTAGAGAAGGTGGCGCGGGGTAAACTGGGAAAGTGATGTCGTGTACTGGCTCCGCCTT
TTTCCCGAGGGTGGGGGAGAACCGTATATAAGTGCAGTAGTCGCCGTGAACGTTCTTTTTCGCAACGGGT
TTGCCGCCAGAACACAGGTAAGTGCCGTGTGTGGTTCCCGCGGGCCTGGCCTCTTTACGGGTTATGGCCC
TTGCGTGCCTTGAATTACTTCCACCTGGCTGCAGTACGTGATTCTTGATCCCGAGCTTCGGGTTGGAAGT
GGGTGGGAGAGTTCGAGGCCTTGCGCTTAAGGAGCCCCTTCGCCTCGTGCTTGAGTTGAGGCCTGGCCTG
GGCGCTGGGGCCGCCGCGTGCGAATCTGGTGGCACCTTCGCGCCTGTCTCGCTGCTTTCGATAAGTCTCT
AGCCATTTAAAATTTTTGATGACCTGCTGCGACGCTTTTTTTCTGGCAAGATAGTCTTGTAAATGCGGGC
CAAGATCTGCACACTGGTATTTCGGTTTTTGGGGCCGCGGGCGGCGACGGGGCCCGTGCGTCCCAGCGCA
CATGTTCGGCGAGGCGGGGCCTGCGAGCGCGGCCACCGAGAATCGGACGGGGGTAGTCTCAAGCTGGCCG
GCCTGCTCTGGTGCCTGGCCTCGCGCCGCCGTGTATCGCCCCGCCCTGGGCGGCAAGGCTGGCCCGGTCG
GCACCAGTTGCGTGAGCGGAAAGATGGCCGCTTCCCGGCCCTGCTGCAGGGAGCTCAAAATGGAGGACGC
GGCGCTCGGGAGAGCGGGCGGGTGAGTCACCCACACAAAGGAAAAGGGCCTTTCCGTCCTCAGCCGTCGC
TTCATGTGACTCCACGGAGTACCGGGCGCCGTCCAGGCACCTCGATTAGTTCTCGAGCTTTTGGAGTACG
TCGTCTTTAGGTTGGGGGGAGGGGTTTTATGCGATGGAGTTTCCCCACACTGAGTGGGTGGAGACTGAAG
TTAGGCCAGCTTGGCACTTGATGTAATTCTCCTTGGAATTTGCCCTTTTTGAGTTTGGATCTTGGTTCAT
TCTCAAGCCTCAGACAGTGGTTCAAAGTTTTTTTCTTCCATTTCAGGTGTCGTGAGGAATTCTGCAGTCG
ATCGACGGTACCGCGGGCCCGGGATCCACGGTCGCCACCATGGGGGCAGGTGCCACCGGCCGCGCCATGG
ACGGGCCGCGCCTGCTGCTGTTGCTGCTTCTGGGGGTGTCCCTTGGAGGTGCCAAGGAGGCATGCTACCC
ATACGATGTGCCAGATTACGCTGGAGGAGGCGGGGGAGGGGACACCTATCGGTACATTGGAGGAGGCGGG
GGAGGGTATACAGATATCGAAATGAATAGACTCGGAAAGCCCACAGGCCTGTACACACACAGCGGTGAGT
GCTGCAAAGCCTGCAACCTGGGCGAGGGTGTGGCCCAGCCTTGTGGAGCCAACCAGACCGTGTGTGAGCC
CTGCCTGGACAGCGTGACGTTCTCCGACGTGGTGAGCGCGACCGAGCCGTGCAAGCCGTGCACCGAGTGC
GTGGGGCTCCAGAGCATGTCGGCGCCGTGCGTGGAGGCCGACGACGCCGTGTGCCGCTGCGCCTACGGCT
ACTACCAGGATGAGACGACTGGGCGCTGCGAGGCGTGCCGCGTGTGCGAGGCGGGCTCGGGCCTCGTGTT
CTCCTGCCAGGACAAGCAGAACACCGTGTGCGAGGAGTGCCCCGACGGCACGTATTCCGACGAGGCCAAC
CACGTGGACCCGTGCCTGCCCTGCACCGTGTGCGAGGACACCGAGCGCCAGCTCCGCGAGTGCACACGCT
GGGCCGACGCCGAGTGCGAGGAGATCCCTGGCCGTTGGATTACACGGTCCACACCCCCAGAGGGCTCGGA
CAGCACAGCCCCCAGCACCCAGGAGCCTGAGGCACCTCCAGAACAAGACCTCATAGCCAGCACGGTGGCA
GGTGTGGTGACCACAGTGATGGGCAGCTCCCAGCCCGTGGTGACCCGAGGCACCACCGACAACCTCATCC
CTGTCTATTGCTCCATCCTGGCTGCTGTGGTTGTGGGCCTTGTGGCCTACATAGCCTTCAAGAGGTGGAA
CAGGGGTATCCTCTAGAGCGGCCGCGTCGACAATCAACCTCTGGATTACAAAATTTGTGAAAGATTGACT
GGTATTCTTAACTATGTTGCTCCTTTTACGCTATGTGGATACGCTGCTTTAATGCCTTTGTATCATGCTA
TTGCTTCCCGTATGGCTTTCATTTTCTCCTCCTTGTATAAATCCTGGTTGCTGTCTCTTTATGAGGAGTT
GTGGCCCGTTGTCAGGCAACGTGGCGTGGTGTGCACTGTGTTTGCTGACGCAACCCCCACTGGTTGGGGC
ATTGCCACCACCTGTCAGCTCCTTTCCGGGACTTTCGCTTTCCCCCTCCCTATTGCCACGGCGGAACTCA
TCGCCGCCTGCCTTGCCCGCTGCTGGACAGGGGCTCGGCTGTTGGGCACTGACAATTCCGTGGTGTTGTC
GGGGAAGCTGACGTCCTTTCCATGGCTGCTCGCCTGTGTTGCCACCTGGATTCTGCGCGGGACGTCCTTC
TGCTACGTCCCTTCGGCCCTCAATCCAGCGGACCTTCCTTCCCGCGGCCTGCTGCCGGCTCTGCGGCCTC
TTCCGCATCTTCGCCTTCGCCCTCAGACGAGTCGGATCTCCCTTTGGGCCGCCTCCCCGCCTGGGTACCT
TTAAGACCAATGACTTACAAGGCAGCTGTAGATCTTAGCCACTTTTTAAAAGAAAAGGGGGGACTGGAAG
GGCTAATTCACTCCCAACGAAGATAAGATCTGCTTTTTGCTTGTACTGGGTCTCTCTGGTTAGACCAGAT
CTGAGCCTGGGAGCTCTCTGGCTAACTAGGGAACCCACTGCTTAAGCCTCAATAAAGCTTGCCTTGAGTG
CTTCAAGTAGTGTGTGCCCGTCTGTTGTGTGACTCTGGTAACTAGAGATCCCTCAGACCCTTTTAGTCAG
TGTGGAAAATCTCTAGCAGTAGTAGTTCATGTCATCTTATTATTCAGTATTTATAACTTGCAAAGAAATG
AATATCAGAGAGTGAGAGGAACTTGTTTATTGCAGCTTATAATGGTTACAAATAAAGCAATAGCATCACA
AATTTCACAAATAAAGCATTTTTTTCACTGCATTCTAGTTGTGGTTTGTCCAAACTCATCAATGTATCTT
ATCATGTCTGGCTCTAGCTATCCCGCCCCTAACTCCGCCCATCCCGCCCCTAACTCCGCCCAGTTCCGCC
CATTCTCCGCCCCATGGCTGACTAATTTTTTTTATTTATGCAGAGGCCGAGGCCGCCTCGGCCTCTGAGC
TATTCCAGAAGTAGTGAGGAGGCTTTTTTGGAGGCCTAGGGACGTACCCAATTCGCCCTATAGTGAGTCG
TATTACGCGCGCTCACTGGCCGTCGTTTTACAACGTCGTGACTGGGAAAACCCTGGCGTTACCCAACTTA
ATCGCCTTGCAGCACATCCCCCTTTCGCCAGCTGGCGTAATAGCGAAGAGGCCCGCACCGATCGCCCTTC
CCAACAGTTGCGCAGCCTGAATGGCGAATGGG
[124 nt withheld, positions 4373-4496]
C
[91 nt withheld, positions 4498-4588]
A
[49 nt withheld, positions 4590-4638]
CCTTTGACGTTGGAGTCCACGTTCTTT
[37 nt withheld, positions 4666-4702]
ACCCTATCTCGGTCTATTCTTTTGATTTATAAGGGATTTTGCCGATTTCGGCCTATTGGTTAAAAAATGA
GCTGATTTAACAAAAATTTAACGCGAATTTTAACAAAATATTAACGCTTACAATTTAGGTGGCACTTTTC
GGGGAAATGTGCGCGGAACCCCTATTTGTTTATTTTTCTAAATACATTCAAATATGTATCCGCTCATGAG
ACAATAACCCTGATAAATGCTTCAATAATATTGAAAAAGGAAGAGTATGAGTATTCAACATTTCCGTGTC
GCCCTTATTCCCTTTTTTGCGGCATTTTGCCTTCCTGTTTTTGCTCACCCAGAAACGCTGGTGAAAGTAA
AAGATGCTGAAGATCAGTTGGGTGCACGAGTGGGTTACATCGAACTGGATCTCAACAGCGGTAAGATCCT
TGAGAGTTTTCGCCCCGAAGAACGTTTTCCAATGATGAGCACTTTTAAAGTTCTGCTATGTGGCGCGGTA
TTATCCCGTATTGACGCCGGGCAAGAGCAACTCGGTCGCCGCATACACTATTCTCAGAATGACTTGGTTG
AGTACTCACCAGTCACAGAAAAGCATCTTACGGATGGCATGACAGTAAGAGAATTATGCAGTGCTGCCAT
AACCATGAGTGATAACACTGCGGCCAACTTACTTCTGACAACGATCGGAGGACCGAAGGAGCTAACCGCT
TTTTTGCACAACATGGGGGATCATGTAACTCGCCTTGATCGTTGGGAACCGGAGCTGAATGAAGCCATAC
CAAACGACGAGCGTGACACCACGATGCCTGTAGCAATGGCAACAACGTTGCGCAAACTATTAACTGGCGA
ACTACTTACTCTAGCTTCCCGGCAACAATTAATAGACTGGATGGAGGCGGATAAAGTTGCAGGACCACTT
CTGCGCTCGGCCCTTCCGGCTGGCTGGTTTATTGCTGATAAATCTGGAGCCGGTGAGCGTGGGTCTCGCG
GTATCATTGCAGCACTGGGGCCAGATGGTAAGCCCTCCCGTATCGTAGTTATCTACACGACGGGGAGTCA
GGCAACTATGGATGAACGAAATAGACAGATCGCTGAGATAGGTGCCTCACTGATTAAGCATTGGTAACTG
TCAGACCAAGTTTACTCATATATACTTTAGATTGATTTAAAACTTCATTTTTAATTTAAAAGGATCTAGG
TGAAGATCCTTTTTGATAATCTCATGACCAAAATCCCTTAACGTGAGTTTTCGTTCCACTGAGCGTCAGA
CCCCGTAGAAAAGATCAAAGGATCTTCTTGAGATCCTTTTTTTCTGCGCGTAATCTGCTGCTTGCAAACA
AAAAAACCACCGCTACCAGCGGTGGTTTGTTTGCCGGATCAAGAGCTACCAACTCTTTTTCCGAAGGTAA
CTGGCTTCAGCAGAGCGCAGATACCAAATACTGTTCTTCTAGTGTAGCCGTAGTTAGGCCACCACTTCAA
GAACTCTGTAGCACCGCCTACATACCTCGCTCTGCTAATCCTGTTACCAGTGGCTGCTGCCAGTGGCGAT
AAGTCGTGTCTTACCGGGTTGGACTCAAGACGATAGTTACCGGATAAGGCGCAGCGGTCGGGCTGAACGG
GGGGTTCGTGCACACAGCCCAGCTTGGAGCGAACGACCTACACCGAACTGAGATACCTACAGCGTGAGCT
ATGAGAAAGCGCCACGCTTCCCGAAGGGAGAAAGGCGGACAGGTATCCGGTAAGCGGCAGGGTCGGAACA
GGAGAGCGCACGAGGGAGCTTCCAGGGGGAAACGCCTGGTATCTTTATAGTCCTGTCGGGTTTCGCCACC
TCTGACTTGAGCGTCGATTTTTGTGATGCTCGTCAGGGGGGCGGAGCCTATGGAAAAACGCCAGCAACGC
GGCCTTTTTACGGTTCCTGGCCTTTTGCTGGCCTTTTGCTCACATGTTCTTTCCTGCGTTATCCCCTGAT
TCTGTGGATAACCGTATTACCGCCTTTGAGTGAGCTGATACCGCTCGCCGCAGCCGAACGACCGAGCGCA
GCGAGTCAGTGAGCGAGGAAGCGGAAGAGCGCCCAATACGCAAACCGCCTCTCCCCGCGCGTTGGCCGAT
TCATTAATGCAGCTGGCACGACAGGTTTCCCGACTGGAAAGCGGGCAGTGAGCGCAACGCAATTAATGTG
AGTTAGCTCACTCATTAGGCACCCCAGGCTTTACACTTTATGCTTCCGGCTCGTATGTTGTGTGGAATTG
TGAGCGGATAACAATTTCACACAGGAAACAGCTATGACCATGATTACGCCAAGCGCGCAATTAACCCTCA
CTAAAGGGAACAAAAGCTGGAGCTGCAAGCTTAATGTAGTCTTATGCAATACTCTTGTAGTCTTGCAACA
TGGTAACGATGAGTTAGCAACATGCCTTACAAGGAGAGAAAAAGCACCGTGCATGGCGATTGGTGGAAGT
AAGGTGGTACGATCGTGCCTTATTAGGAAGGCAACAGACGGGTCTGACATGGATTGGACGAACCACTGAA
TTGCCGCATTGCAGAGATATTGTATTTAAGTGCCTAGCTCGATACATAAACGGGTCTCTCTGGTTAGACC
AGATCTGAGCCTGGGAGCTCTCTGGCTAACTAGGGAACCCACTGCTTAAGCCTCAATAAAGCTTGCCTTG
AGTGCTTCAAGTAGTGTGTGCCCGTCTGTTGTGTGACTCTGGTAACTAGAGATCCCTCAGACCCTTTTAG
TCAGTGTGGAAAATCTCTAGCAGTGGCGCCCGAACAGGGACTTGAAAGCGAAAGGGAAACCAGAGGAGCT
CTCTCGACGCAGGACTCGGCTTGCTGAAGCGCGCACGGCAAGAGGCGAGGGGCGGCGACTGGTGAGTACG
CCAAAAATTTTGACTAGCGGAGGCTAGAAGGAGAGAGATGGGTGCGAGAGCGTCAGTATTAAGCGGGGGA
GAATTAGATCGCGATGGGAAAAAATTCGGTTAAGGCCAGGGGGAAAGAAAAAATATAAATTAAAACATAT
AGTATGGGCAAGCAGGGAGCTAGAACGATTCGCAGTTAATCCTGGCCTGTTAGAAACATCAGAAGGCTGT
AGACAAATACTGGGACAGCTACAACCATCCCTTCAGACAGGATCAGAAGAACTTAGATCATTATATAATA
CAGTAGCAACCCTCTATTGTGTGCATCAAAGGATAGAGATAAAAGACACCAAGGAAGCTTTAGACAAGAT
AGAGGAAGAGCAAAACAAAAGTAAGACCACCGCACAGCAAGCGGCCGCTGATCTTCAGACCTGGAGGAGG
AGATATGAGGGACAATTGGAGAAGTGAATTATATAAATATAAAGTAGTAAAAATTGAACCATTAGGAGTA
GCACCCACCAAGGCAAAGAGAAGAGTGGTGCAGAGAGAAAAAAGAGCAGTGGGAATAGGAGCTTTGTTCC
TTGGGTTCTTGGGAGCAGCAGGAAGCACTATGGGCGCAGCGTCAATGACGCTGACGGTACAGGCCAGACA
ATTATTGTCTGGTATAGTGCAGCAGCAGAACAATTTGCTGAGGGCTATTGAGGCGCAACAGCATCTGTTG
CAACTCACAGTCTGGGGCATCAAGCAGCTCCAGGCAAGAATCCTGGCTGTGGAAAGATACCTAAAGGATC
AACAGCTCCTGGGGATTTGGGGTTGCTCTGGAAAACTCATTTGCACCACTGCTGTGCCTTGGAATGCTAG
TTGGAGTAATAAATCTCTGGAACAGATTTGGAATCACACGACCTGGATGGAGTGGGACAGAGAAATTAAC
AATTACACAAGCTTAATACACTCCTTAATTGAAGAATCGCAAAACCAGCAAGAAAAGAATGAACAAGAAT
TATTGGAATTAGATAAATGGGCAAGTTTGTGGAATTGGTTTAACATAACAAATTGGCTGTGGTATATAAA
ATTATTCATAATGATAGTAGGAGGCTTGGTAGGTTTAAGAATAGTTTTTGCTGTACTTTCTATAGTGAAT
AGAGTTAGGCAGGGATATTCACCATTATCGTTTCAGACCCACCTCCCAACCCCGAGGGGACCCGACAGGC
CCGAAGGAATAGAAGAAGAAGGTGGAGAGAGAGACAGAGACAGATCCATTCGATTAGTGAACGGATC
Features (pLannotate 1.2.2; 29 found; start..end, strand, type, name):
     50..290     +  promoter       U6 promoter: RNA polymerase III promoter for human U6 snRNA
    317..392     +  misc_RNA       gRNA scaffold: guide RNA scaffold for the Streptococcus pyogenes CRISPR/Cas9 system
    440..557     +  misc_feature   cPPT/CTS: central polypurine tract and central termination sequence of HIV-1
    624..690     +  CDS            small t antigen (fragment): SV40 (simian virus 40) small t antigen
    697..1875    +  promoter       EF-1α promoter: strong constitutive promoter for human elongation factor EF-1α
   1892..1917    +  misc_feature   MCS (fragment): multiple cloning site
   1930..2871    +  CDS            NGFR (fragment): TNR16_HUMAN - Also known as TNFRSF16. Experimental evidence at protein level: Swiss-Prot protein existence level 1. Low affinity receptor which can bind to NGF, BDNF, NTF3, and NTF4. Forms a heterodimeric receptor with SORCS2 that binds the precursor forms of NGF, BDNF and NTF3 with high affinity, and has much lower affinity for mature NGF and BDNF (PubMed:24908487). Plays an important role in differentiation and survival of specific neuronal populations during development (By similarity). Can mediate cell survival as well as cell death of neural cells. Plays a role in the inactivation of RHOA
   2902..3490    +  misc_feature   WPRE: woodchuck hepatitis virus posttranscriptional regulatory element
   3495..3632    +  CDS            nef (fragment): NEF_HV1LA - Experimental evidence at protein level: Swiss-Prot protein existence level 1. Extracellular Nef protein targets CD4(+) T-lymphocytes for apoptosis by interacting with CXCR4 surface receptors. From Human immunodeficiency virus type 1 group M subtype B (isolate Lai) (HIV-1).
   3618..3798    +  LTR            5' LTR (truncated): truncated 5' long terminal repeat (LTR) from HIV-1
   3870..3991    +  polyA_signal   SV40 poly(A) signal: SV40 polyadenylation signal
   4031..4166    +  rep_origin     SV40 ori: SV40 origin of replication
   4187..4205    -  promoter       T7 promoter: promoter for bacteriophage T7 RNA polymerase
   4213..4368    +  CDS            lacZα (fragment): LacZα fragment of β-galactosidase; lacZ fragment
   4373..4801    +  rep_origin     f1 ori (sequence partly withheld): f1 bacteriophage origin of replication; arrow indicates direction of (+) strand synthesis
   4854..4958    +  promoter       AmpR promoter: bla
   4959..5819    +  CDS            AmpR: β-lactamase; bla; confers resistance to ampicillin, carbenicillin, and related antibiotics
   5990..6578    +  rep_origin     ori: high-copy-number ColE1/pMB1/pBR322/pUC origin of replication
   6761..6853    +  CDS            lacI (fragment): lac repressor; lacI; The lac repressor binds to the lac operator to inhibit transcription in E. coli. This inhibition can be relieved by adding lactose or isopropyl-β-D-thiogalactopyranoside (IPTG).
   6866..6887    +  protein_bind   CAP binding site: CAP binding activates transcription in the presence of cAMP. E. coli catabolite activator protein
   6902..6932    +  promoter       lac promoter: promoter for the E. coli lac operon
   6940..6956    +  protein_bind   lac operator: The lac repressor binds to the lac operator to inhibit transcription in E. coli. This inhibition can be relieved by adding lactose or isopropyl-β-D-thiogalactopyranoside (IPTG). lac repressor encoded by lacI
   7001..7019    +  promoter       T3 promoter: promoter for bacteriophage T3 RNA polymerase
   7047..7273    +  promoter       RSV promoter: Rous sarcoma virus enhancer/promoter
   7274..7454    +  LTR            5' LTR (truncated): truncated 5' long terminal repeat (LTR) from HIV-1
   7501..7626    +  misc_feature   HIV-1 Ψ: packaging signal of human immunodeficiency virus type 1
   7610..7973    +  CDS            HIV-1 gag (fragment): gag protein from human immunodeficiency virus 1; gag
   8119..8352    +  misc_feature   RRE: The Rev response element (RRE) of HIV-1 allows for Rev-dependent mRNA export from the nucleus to the cytoplasm.
   8729..8829    +  CDS            Rev (fragment): human immunodeficiency virus 1 (HIV-1) Rev protein; rev; enhances nuclear export of unspliced and incompletely spliced viral mRNAs
