[The description below was written by a language model from this plasmid's Addgene catalogue record and pLannotate feature annotations shown in this document.]
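Description:
pLKO_HA.AU1.VSVg_NGFR is a lentiviral CRISPR vector on the pLKO backbone that pairs an sgRNA expression cassette with a protein barcode ("Pro-Code") for tracking transduced cells. It is maintained in E. coli through a high-copy ColE1/pUC-type origin with ampicillin resistance (AmpR/bla). An f1 origin, SV40 origin and lac/T7/T3 remnants are also present as backbone carry-over. The sequenced record is about 8.8 kb. The viral portion has a third-generation layout. An RSV promoter is fused to a truncated HIV-1 5' LTR and drives genomic RNA production in packaging cells. It is followed by the Ψ packaging signal with a gag fragment, the Rev response element, and a cPPT/CTS. A second truncated LTR, followed by an SV40 polyadenylation signal, closes the transfer cassette.

Two expression units sit between the LTRs. A human U6 Pol III promoter sits upstream of the S. pyogenes Cas9 guide RNA scaffold, leaving a site into which a user-chosen spacer is cloned; the record does not indicate that a guide is already present. Downstream, the EF-1α promoter drives human NGFR truncated to remove its signalling domain (dNGFR). This gives an inert cell-surface scaffold that carries an N-terminal combination of HA, AU1 and VSVg epitopes. The tags themselves are listed in the catalogue fields but not separately annotated in the feature table. A WPRE follows to enhance transcript expression. No Cas9 or mammalian drug-selection marker is annotated, so the nuclease must be supplied separately.

The specific epitope combination serves as an antibody-detectable barcode. Linking each Pro-Code to a particular sgRNA lets pooled CRISPR perturbations be read out together with cell phenotypes at single-cell resolution by cytometry.
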