Addgene plasmid #158232: pLKO_HA.AU1.VSVg_NGFR
Purpose: Protein Barcode (Pro-Code) for vector/cell tracking. Contains U6 trRNA cassette for sgRNA cloning. Enables phenotypic CRISPR screens at a single cell resolution (using cytometry).
Depositing lab: Brian Brown. Depositing organization: Icahn School of Medicine at Mount Sinai. Publication: Protein Barcodes Enable High-Dimensional Single-Cell CRISPR Screens. Wroblewska A, Dhainaut M, Ben-Zvi B, Rose SA, Park ES, Amir ED, Bektesevic A, Baccarini A, Merad M, Rahman AH, Brown BD. Cell. 2018 Nov 1;175(4):1141-1155.e16. doi: 10.1016/j.cell.2018.09.022. Epub 2018 Oct 18. PubMed 30343902.
Backbone
  Vector backbone: pLKO
  Backbone size w/o insert (bp): 9000
  Vector type: Lentiviral, CRISPR
Growth in bacteria
  Bacterial resistance: Ampicillin, 100 μg/mL
  Growth temperature: 37°C
  Growth strain: NEB Stable
  Copy number: High Copy
Gene/Insert
  Gene/Insert name: Pro-Code Tagged human dNGFR
  Species: H. sapiens (human)
  Insert size (bp): 1000
  Mutation: Truncation of the signaling domain
  Entrez Gene: NGFR (a.k.a. CD271, Gp80-LNGFR, TNFRSF16, p75(NTR), p75NTR)
  Promoter: EF1a
  Tag / fusion protein: HA.AU1.VSVg (N terminal on insert)
  Cloning method: Restriction Enzyme; 5′ cloning site Unknown (unknown if destroyed)
  Sequencing primers: 5′ cctttttgagtttggatcttggttcat
Terms and licenses: Academic/Nonprofit Terms; Industry Terms: Not Available to Industry
How to cite: pLKO_HA.AU1.VSVg_NGFR was a gift from Brian Brown (Addgene plasmid # 158232 ; http://n2t.net/addgene:158232 ; RRID:Addgene_158232)
