>Addgene plasmid #158232 | pLKO_HA.AU1.VSVg_NGFR | depositor partial sequence | sequence record 305333 | Tagged NGFR
ATGGGGGCAGGTGCCACCGGCCGCGCCATGGACGGGCCGCGCCTGCTGCTGTTGCTGCTTCTGGGGGTGT
CCCTTGGAGGTGCCAAGGAGGCATGCTACCCATACGATGTGCCAGATTACGCTGGAGGAGGCGGGGGAGG
GGACACCTATCGGTACATTGGAGGAGGCGGGGGAGGGTATACAGATATCGAAATGAATAGACTCGGAAAG
CCCACAGGCCTGTACACACACAGCGGTGAGTGCTGCAAAGCCTGCAACCTGGGCGAGGGTGTGGCCCAGC
CTTGTGGAGCCAACCAGACCGTGTGTGAGCCCTGCCTGGACAGCGTGACGTTCTCCGACGTGGTGAGCGC
GACCGAGCCGTGCAAGCCGTGCACCGAGTGCGTGGGGCTCCAGAGCATGTCGGCGCCGTGCGTGGAGGCC
GACGACGCCGTGTGCCGCTGCGCCTACGGCTACTACCAGGATGAGACGACTGGGCGCTGCGAGGCGTGCC
GCGTGTGCGAGGCGGGCTCGGGCCTCGTGTTCTCCTGCCAGGACAAGCAGAACACCGTGTGCGAGGAGTG
CCCCGACGGCACGTATTCCGACGAGGCCAACCACGTGGACCCGTGCCTGCCCTGCACCGTGTGCGAGGAC
ACCGAGCGCCAGCTCCGCGAGTGCACACGCTGGGCCGACGCCGAGTGCGAGGAGATCCCTGGCCGTTGGA
TTACACGGTCCACACCCCCAGAGGGCTCGGACAGCACAGCCCCCAGCACCCAGGAGCCTGAGGCACCTCC
AGAACAAGACCTCATAGCCAGCACGGTGGCAGGTGTGGTGACCACAGTGATGGGCAGCTCCCAGCCCGTG
GTGACCCGAGGCACCACCGACAACCTCATCCCTGTCTATTGCTCCATCCTGGCTGCTGTGGTTGTGGGCC
TTGTGGCCTACATAGCCTTCAAGAGGTGGAACAGGGGTATCCTCTAG
